>Addgene plasmid #18429 | T4 Lysozyme V87T WT* | addgene partial sequence | sequence record 24215 | 3primeUP
GCTANTGGAAAAAGCCCGCCTCATTAGGCGGGCTCAGATCTGCTCATGTTTGACAGCTTATCATCGATAA
GCTTCGGCAATAAATTCTTGATATGTTTTCATATGTTTCCTTTAAATATTTTAATTAGTAATTGTCTATT
CAAGTAATTGTGAATATACTATCACAATTCCAAGAGAAAGTAAACAGCTTTATAGATTTTTATACGCGTC
CCAAGTGCCAGTTCTAAACGTTGTAATGACTCGTTTTGCGCGATTAGGTGTTTGATTATACCATCTACTT
TTAGCTAAGTTAACTGCTGCTTCATCCCAGCGTTTTTGTTGAAGCATACGTAAAGAGTTAGTAAATCCTG
CCACACCGGTTTCTCCCATTTGGAAAACCATATTAATCAATGCAGCGCGACGAACCGCATCAAGAGAATC
ATAAGTCGGTTTTAATTTAGCATTTCTCAGAATTCCGCGAACAGCAGCATCAACATCCTGATTAAAGAGT
TTTTCAGCCTCATCTTTTGTAATTACACCATTAGTATTACGCCCAATAGCTTTATCTAATTCAGATTTAG
CAGCATTAAGTGATGGACTTTTTGTAAGCAAATGACCGATGCCAATAGTGTAATAGCCTTCTGTGTCTTT
ATAGATTTTAAGTCTAAGACCTTCATCTATACGTAACATTTCAAATATATTCATAATACCTCCTAAGCAT
CGATGGATCCTGTTTCCTGTGTGAAATTGTTATCCGCTCACAATTCCACACATTATACGAGCCGATGATA
ATTGTCACAGGGGGATGGGGAGTAGCTGATCTGNTCCTGGTGAATGTATCGCTCCATCCANCATAACGAG
CGAGA
