[The description below was written by a language model from this plasmid's Addgene catalogue record.]
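Description:
T4 Lysozyme V87T WT* is a bacterial expression plasmid built on the pHS1403 backbone (about 5 kb without insert) that carries a mutant version of the bacteriophage T4 lysozyme gene (gene e). It is maintained in E. coli as a high-copy plasmid under ampicillin selection. The record does not state the origin of replication, the promoter driving expression, or any induction system, and no feature table is provided, so the regulatory architecture of the backbone cannot be described from the available information.

The insert is roughly 600 bp and was cloned as a BamHI–HindIII fragment, with both sites preserved. According to the depositor's notes, the BamHI site lies 27 bp upstream of the start codon and the HindIII site 115 bp downstream of the stop codon, so the fragment includes short flanking untranslated regions around the coding sequence and can be excised or transferred intact. The encoded protein carries the substitution V87T, replacing valine at position 87 with threonine, in the "WT*" background. The record does not define WT*; in the T4 lysozyme literature the term generally denotes the cysteine-free pseudo-wild-type protein used as a reference for engineered variants. No fusion tags or reporters are listed.

The record does not state a specific purpose, but a single point mutant of T4 lysozyme in a bacterial expression vector is consistent with recombinant production of the variant protein for studying how individual amino-acid substitutions affect protein structure, stability and folding.
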