Addgene plasmid #18429: T4 Lysozyme V87T WT*
Depositing lab: Brian Matthews. Depositing organization: University of Oregon.
Backbone
  Vector backbone: pHS1403
  Backbone size w/o insert (bp): 5000
  Vector type: Bacterial Expression
Growth in bacteria
  Bacterial resistance: Ampicillin, 100 μg/mL
  Growth temperature: 37°C
  Growth strain: DH5alpha
  Copy number: High Copy
Gene/Insert
  Gene/Insert name: T4 Lysozyme (alt name: AV87T)
  Species: Bacteriophage T4
  Insert size (bp): 600
  Mutation: V87T WT*
  GenBank ID: NP_049736
  Entrez Gene: e (a.k.a. T4p123)
  Cloning method: Restriction Enzyme; 5′ cloning site BamHI (not destroyed); 3′ cloning site HindIII (not destroyed)
  Sequencing primers: 5′ na; 3′ GGCGTATCACGAGGCCC
Terms and licenses: Academic/Nonprofit Terms; Industry Terms: Not Available to Industry
Depositor comments: The BamHI site is 27 bp from the ATG and the HindIII site is 115 bp from the stop.
How to cite: T4 Lysozyme V87T WT* was a gift from Brian Matthews (Addgene plasmid # 18429 ; http://n2t.net/addgene:18429 ; RRID:Addgene_18429)
